Addgene plasmid #215583: pGAL4-DBD-HOXD4-AroPLUS_LITE
Purpose: For overexpression of Gal4-DBD HOXD4 AroPLUS LITE
Depositing lab: Denes Hnisz. Depositing organization: Max Planck Institute for Molecular Genetics. Publication: An activity-specificity trade-off encoded in human transcription factors. Naderi J, Magalhaes AP, Kibar G, Stik G, Zhang Y, Mackowiak SD, Wieler HM, Rossi F, Buschow R, Christou-Kent M, Alcoverro-Bertran M, Graf T, Vingron M, Hnisz D. Nat Cell Biol. 2024 Aug;26(8):1309-1321. doi: 10.1038/s41556-024-01411-0. Epub 2024 Jul 5. PubMed 38969762.
Backbone
  Vector backbone: pGAL4-DBD-MCS
  Vector type: Mammalian Expression
Growth in bacteria
  Bacterial resistance: Ampicillin, 100 μg/mL
  Growth temperature: 37°C
  Growth strain: DH5alpha
  Copy number: High Copy
Gene/Insert
  Gene/Insert name: HOXD4 AroPLUS LITE
  Species: H. sapiens (human)
  Entrez Gene: HOXD4 (a.k.a. HHO.C13, HOX-5.1, HOX4, HOX4B, Hox-4.2)
  Cloning method: Gibson Cloning
Terms and licenses: Academic/Nonprofit Terms; Industry Terms: Not Available to Industry
How to cite: pGAL4-DBD-HOXD4-AroPLUS_LITE was a gift from Denes Hnisz (Addgene plasmid # 215583 ; http://n2t.net/addgene:215583 ; RRID:Addgene_215583)
