[The description below was written by a language model from this plasmid's Addgene catalogue record and pLannotate feature annotations shown in this document.]
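Description:
pGAL4-DBD-HOXD4-AroPLUS_LITE is a 6.3 kb mammalian expression plasmid built on the pGAL4-DBD-MCS backbone and designed to overexpress a fusion of the yeast GAL4 DNA-binding domain with a variant of human HOXD4. It is propagated in E. coli through a high-copy ColE1/pUC-type origin and selected with ampicillin via the β-lactamase gene. An f1 origin is also present. For mammalian cells, an SV40 enhancer/early promoter drives a neomycin phosphotransferase gene terminated by the SV40 poly(A) signal, which would allow G418 selection of stable transfectants. Residual lac promoter/operator, lacI, ble and bom fragments appear to be backbone remnants with no evident role.

The expression cassette uses the CMV immediate-early enhancer and promoter, followed by the GAL4 DNA-binding domain coding sequence and, directly downstream, a HOXD4 segment of about 420 nt, with the bGH polyadenylation signal closing the unit. The annotation marks the HOXD4 part as a fragment, so only a portion of the protein, not the full-length factor, seems to be fused to GAL4. T7 and SP6 promoters flank the insert, which was introduced by Gibson assembly. The record does not define the "AroPLUS LITE" designation. The name suggests an engineered variant with altered aromatic residue content, but the specific substitutions are not given.

Tethering a transcription factor region to the GAL4 DNA-binding domain is the standard way to measure its activation capacity on a co-transfected UAS-driven reporter. This fits the associated study of activity and specificity in human transcription factors, although the record states the purpose only as overexpression of the fusion.
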