Features (pLannotate 1.2.2; 22 found; start..end, strand, type, name):
      1..380     +  enhancer       CMV enhancer: human cytomegalovirus immediate early enhancer
    381..584     +  promoter       CMV promoter: human cytomegalovirus (CMV) immediate early promoter
    580..613     +  LTR            5' LTR (truncated) (fragment): truncated 5' long terminal repeat (LTR) from HIV-1
    629..647     +  promoter       T7 promoter: promoter for bacteriophage T7 RNA polymerase
    710..1150    +  CDS            GAL4 DNA binding domain: DNA binding domain of the GAL4 transcriptional activator; Saccharomyces cerevisiae GAL4 (truncated)
   1157..1576    +  CDS            HOXD4 (fragment): HXD4_HUMAN - Also known as HOX4B. Experimental evidence at protein level: Swiss-Prot protein existence level 1. Sequence-specific transcription factor which is part of a developmental regulatory system that provides cells with specific positional identities on the anterior-posterior axis. From Homo sapiens (Human).
   1596..1614    -  promoter       SP6 promoter: promoter for bacteriophage SP6 RNA polymerase
   1640..1864    +  polyA_signal   bGH poly(A) signal: bovine growth hormone polyadenylation signal
   1868..1889    +  promoter       SV40 promoter (fragment): SV40 enhancer and early promoter
   1910..2338    +  rep_origin     f1 ori (sequence partly withheld): f1 bacteriophage origin of replication; arrow indicates direction of (+) strand synthesis
   2352..2681    +  promoter       SV40 promoter: SV40 enhancer and early promoter
   2748..3539    +  CDS            neo: KKA2_KLEPN - Also known as kan, nptII. Experimental evidence at protein level: Swiss-Prot protein existence level 1. Resistance to kanamycin, neomycin, paromomycin, ribostamycin, butirosin and gentamicin B. From Klebsiella pneumoniae.
   3563..3721    +  CDS            ble (fragment): BLE_KLEPN - Experimental evidence at protein level: Swiss-Prot protein existence level 1. Binding protein with a strong affinity to the bleomycin family of antibiotics. Binds to CL990; an antimitotic-antibiotic compound. From Klebsiella pneumoniae.
   3716..3837    +  polyA_signal   SV40 poly(A) signal: SV40 polyadenylation signal
   3910..3926    -  protein_bind   lac operator: The lac repressor binds to the lac operator to inhibit transcription in E. coli. This inhibition can be relieved by adding lactose or isopropyl-β-D-thiogalactopyranoside (IPTG). lac repressor encoded by lacI
   3934..3964    -  promoter       lac promoter: promoter for the E. coli lac operon
   3979..4000    -  protein_bind   CAP binding site: CAP binding activates transcription in the presence of cAMP. E. coli catabolite activator protein
   4013..4105    -  CDS            lacI (fragment): lac repressor; lacI; The lac repressor binds to the lac operator to inhibit transcription in E. coli. This inhibition can be relieved by adding lactose or isopropyl-β-D-thiogalactopyranoside (IPTG).
   4288..4876    -  rep_origin     ori: high-copy-number ColE1/pMB1/pBR322/pUC origin of replication
   5047..5907    -  CDS            AmpR: β-lactamase; bla; confers resistance to ampicillin, carbenicillin, and related antibiotics
   5908..6012    -  promoter       AmpR promoter: bla
   6071..6123    -  misc_feature   bom (fragment): basis of mobility region from pBR322
>Addgene plasmid #215583 | pGAL4-DBD-HOXD4-AroPLUS_LITE | addgene full sequence | sequence record 426906 | Addgene NGS Result
GACATTGATTATTGACTAGTTATTAATAGTAATCAATTACGGGGTCATTAGTTCATAGCCCATATATGGA
GTTCCGCGTTACATAACTTACGGTAAATGGCCCGCCTGGCTGACCGCCCAACGACCCCCGCCCATTGACG
TCAATAATGACGTATGTTCCCATAGTAACGCCAATAGGGACTTTCCATTGACGTCAATGGGTGGAGTATT
TACGGTAAACTGCCCACTTGGCAGTACATCAAGTGTATCATATGCCAAGTACGCCCCCTATTGACGTCAA
TGACGGTAAATGGCCCGCCTGGCATTATGCCCAGTACATGACCTTATGGGACTTTCCTACTTGGCAGTAC
ATCTACGTATTAGTCATCGCTATTACCATGGTGATGCGGTTTTGGCAGTACATCAATGGGCGTGGATAGC
GGTTTGACTCACGGGGATTTCCAAGTCTCCACCCCATTGACGTCAATGGGAGTTTGTTTTGGCACCAAAA
TCAACGGGACTTTCCAAAATGTCGTAACAACTCCGCCCCATTGACGCAAATGGGCGGTAGGCGTGTACGG
TGGGAGGTCTATATAAGCAGAGCTCTCTGGCTAACTAGAGAACCCACTGCTTACTGGCTTATCGAAATTA
ATACGACTCACTATAGGGAGACCCAAGCTTGGTACCGAGCTCGGATCCACTAGTAACGGCCGCCAGTGTG
CTGGAATTCATGAAGCTACTGTCTTCTATCGAACAAGCATGCGATATTTGCCGACTTAAAAAGCTCAAGT
GCTCCAAAGAAAAACCGAAGTGCGCCAAGTGTCTGAAGAACAACTGGGAGTGTCGCTACTCTCCCAAAAC
CAAAAGGTCTCCGCTGACTAGGGCACATCTGACAGAAGTGGAATCAAGGCTAGAAAGACTGGAACAGCTA
TTTCTACTGATTTTTCCTCGAGAAGACCTTGACATGATTTTGAAAATGGATTCTTTACAGGATATAAAAG
CATTGTTAACAGGATTATTTGTACAAGATAATGTGAATAAAGATGCCGTCACAGATAGATTGGCTTCAGT
GGAGACTGATATGCCTCTAACATTGAGACAGCATAGAATAAGTGCGACATCATCATCGGAAGAGAGTAGT
AACAAAGGTCAAAGACAGTTGACTGTATCGGCGATCATGGTTATGAGCAGTTACATGGTCAATAGCAAAT
ACGTCGATCCTAAATTTCCACCTTGTGAAGAATATCTCCAAGGCGGATATCTTGGAGAACAAGGAGCAGA
TTATTATGGTGGCGGAGCCCAAGGAGCGGATTTTCAACCACCCGGACTGTATCCTCGACCAGATTTTGGC
GAACAACCATTTGGTGGGTCCGGTCCTGGCGCTGGTAGCGCTCTCCCCGCTAGGGCACATGGGCAGGAAC
CTGCTGGGCCAGGCGGACATTATGCTGCCCCTGGTGAACCTTGTCCTGCACCGCCCGCCCCACCACCAGC
ACCTCTTCCAGGGGCTAGGGCATATTCACAATCAGATCCGAAAGCTCCCCCATCTGGCACCGCCGCAAAA
CAACCAGCGGTAGTGTATCCTTGGATGAAGAAAGTATGAGTCTAGAGGGCCCTATTCTATAGTGTCACCT
AAATGCTAGAGCTCGCTGATCAGCCTCGACTGTGCCTTCTAGTTGCCAGCCATCTGTTGTTTGCCCCTCC
CCCGTGCCTTCCTTGACCCTGGAAGGTGCCACTCCCACTGTCCTTTCCTAATAAAATGAGGAAATTGCAT
CGCATTGTCTGAGTAGGTGTCATTCTATTCTGGGGGGTGGGGTGGGGCAGGACAGCAAGGGGGAGGATTG
GGAAGACAATAGCAGGCATGCTGGGGATGCGGTGGGCTCTATGGCTTCTGAGGCGGAAAGAACCAGCTGG
GGCTCTAGGGGGTATCCCC
[124 nt withheld, positions 1910-2033]
C
[91 nt withheld, positions 2035-2125]
A
[49 nt withheld, positions 2127-2175]
CCTTTGACGTTGGAGTCCACGTTCTTT
[37 nt withheld, positions 2203-2239]
ACCCTATCTCGGTCTATTCTTTTGATTTATAAGGGATTTTGCCGATTTCGGCCTATTGGTTAAAAAATGA
GCTGATTTAACAAAAATTTAACGCGAATTAATTCTGTGGAATGTGTGTCAGTTAGGGTGTGGAAAGTCCC
CAGGCTCCCCAGCAGGCAGAAGTATGCAAAGCATGCATCTCAATTAGTCAGCAACCAGGTGTGGAAAGTC
CCCAGGCTCCCCAGCAGGCAGAAGTATGCAAAGCATGCATCTCAATTAGTCAGCAACCATAGTCCCGCCC
CTAACTCCGCCCATCCCGCCCCTAACTCCGCCCAGTTCCGCCCATTCTCCGCCCCATGGCTGACTAATTT
TTTTTATTTATGCAGAGGCCGAGGCCGCCTCTGCCTCTGAGCTATTCCAGAAGTAGTGAGGAGGCTTTTT
TGGAGGCCTAGGCTTTTGCAAAAAGCTCCCGGGAGCTTGTATATCCATTTTCGGATCTGATCAAGAGACA
GGATGAGGATCGTTTCGCATGATTGAACAAGATGGATTGCACGCAGGTTCTCCGGCCGCTTGGGTGGAGA
GGCTATTCGGCTATGACTGGGCACAACAGACAATCGGCTGCTCTGATGCCGCCGTGTTCCGGCTGTCAGC
GCAGGGGCGCCCGGTTCTTTTTGTCAAGACCGACCTGTCCGGTGCCCTGAATGAACTGCAGGACGAGGCA
GCGCGGCTATCGTGGCTGGCCACGACGGGCGTTCCTTGCGCAGCTGTGCTCGACGTTGTCACTGAAGCGG
GAAGGGACTGGCTGCTATTGGGCGAAGTGCCGGGGCAGGATCTCCTGTCATCTCACCTTGCTCCTGCCGA
GAAAGTATCCATCATGGCTGATGCAATGCGGCGGCTGCATACGCTTGATCCGGCTACCTGCCCATTCGAC
CACCAAGCGAAACATCGCATCGAGCGAGCACGTACTCGGATGGAAGCCGGTCTTGTCGATCAGGATGATC
TGGACGAAGAGCATCAGGGGCTCGCGCCAGCCGAACTGTTCGCCAGGCTCAAGGCGCGCATGCCCGACGG
CGAGGATCTCGTCGTGACCCATGGCGATGCCTGCTTGCCGAATATCATGGTGGAAAATGGCCGCTTTTCT
GGATTCATCGACTGTGGCCGGCTGGGTGTGGCGGACCGCTATCAGGACATAGCGTTGGCTACCCGTGATA
TTGCTGAAGAGCTTGGCGGCGAATGGGCTGACCGCTTCCTCGTGCTTTACGGTATCGCCGCTCCCGATTC
GCAGCGCATCGCCTTCTATCGCCTTCTTGACGAGTTCTTCTGAGCGGGACTCTGGGGTTCGAAATGACCG
ACCAAGCGACGCCCAACCTGCCATCACGAGATTTCGATTCCACCGCCGCCTTCTATGAAAGGTTGGGCTT
CGGAATCGTTTTCCGGGACGCCGGCTGGATGATCCTCCAGCGCGGGGATCTCATGCTGGAGTTCTTCGCC
CACCCCAACTTGTTTATTGCAGCTTATAATGGTTACAAATAAAGCAATAGCATCACAAATTTCACAAATA
AAGCATTTTTTTCACTGCATTCTAGTTGTGGTTTGTCCAAACTCATCAATGTATCTTATCATGTCTGTAT
ACCGTCGACCTCTAGCTAGAGCTTGGCGTAATCATGGTCATAGCTGTTTCCTGTGTGAAATTGTTATCCG
CTCACAATTCCACACAACATACGAGCCGGAAGCATAAAGTGTAAAGCCTGGGGTGCCTAATGAGTGAGCT
AACTCACATTAATTGCGTTGCGCTCACTGCCCGCTTTCCAGTCGGGAAACCTGTCGTGCCAGCTGCATTA
ATGAATCGGCCAACGCGCGGGGAGAGGCGGTTTGCGTATTGGGCGCTCTTCCGCTTCCTCGCTCACTGAC
TCGCTGCGCTCGGTCGTTCGGCTGCGGCGAGCGGTATCAGCTCACTCAAAGGCGGTAATACGGTTATCCA
CAGAATCAGGGGATAACGCAGGAAAGAACATGTGAGCAAAAGGCCAGCAAAAGGCCAGGAACCGTAAAAA
GGCCGCGTTGCTGGCGTTTTTCCATAGGCTCCGCCCCCCTGACGAGCATCACAAAAATCGACGCTCAAGT
CAGAGGTGGCGAAACCCGACAGGACTATAAAGATACCAGGCGTTTCCCCCTGGAAGCTCCCTCGTGCGCT
CTCCTGTTCCGACCCTGCCGCTTACCGGATACCTGTCCGCCTTTCTCCCTTCGGGAAGCGTGGCGCTTTC
TCATAGCTCACGCTGTAGGTATCTCAGTTCGGTGTAGGTCGTTCGCTCCAAGCTGGGCTGTGTGCACGAA
CCCCCCGTTCAGCCCGACCGCTGCGCCTTATCCGGTAACTATCGTCTTGAGTCCAACCCGGTAAGACACG
ACTTATCGCCACTGGCAGCAGCCACTGGTAACAGGATTAGCAGAGCGAGGTATGTAGGCGGTGCTACAGA
GTTCTTGAAGTGGTGGCCTAACTACGGCTACACTAGAAGAACAGTATTTGGTATCTGCGCTCTGCTGAAG
CCAGTTACCTTCGGAAAAAGAGTTGGTAGCTCTTGATCCGGCAAACAAACCACCGCTGGTAGCGGTGGTT
TTTTTGTTTGCAAGCAGCAGATTACGCGCAGAAAAAAAGGATCTCAAGAAGATCCTTTGATCTTTTCTAC
GGGGTCTGACGCTCAGTGGAACGAAAACTCACGTTAAGGGATTTTGGTCATGAGATTATCAAAAAGGATC
TTCACCTAGATCCTTTTAAATTAAAAATGAAGTTTTAAATCAATCTAAAGTATATATGAGTAAACTTGGT
CTGACAGTTACCAATGCTTAATCAGTGAGGCACCTATCTCAGCGATCTGTCTATTTCGTTCATCCATAGT
TGCCTGACTTCCCGTCGTGTAGATAACTACGATACGGGAGGGCTTACCATCTGGCCCCAGTGCTGCAATG
ATACCGCGAGACCCACGCTCACCGGCTCCAGATTTATCAGCAATAAACCAGCCAGCCGGAAGGGCCGAGC
GCAGAAGTGGTCCTGCAACTTTATCCGCCTCCATCCAGTCTATTAATTGTTGCCGGGAAGCTAGAGTAAG
TAGTTCGCCAGTTAATAGTTTGCGCAACGTTGTTGCCATTGCTACAGGCATCGTGGTGTCACGCTCGTCG
TTTGGTATGGCTTCATTCAGCTCCGGTTCCCAACGATCAAGGCGAGTTACATGATCCCCCATGTTGTGCA
AAAAAGCGGTTAGCTCCTTCGGTCCTCCGATCGTTGTCAGAAGTAAGTTGGCCGCAGTGTTATCACTCAT
GGTTATGGCAGCACTGCATAATTCTCTTACTGTCATGCCATCCGTAAGATGCTTTTCTGTGACTGGTGAG
TACTCAACCAAGTCATTCTGAGAATAGTGTATGCGGCGACCGAGTTGCTCTTGCCCGGCGTCAATACGGG
ATAATACCGCGCCACATAGCAGAACTTTAAAAGTGCTCATCATTGGAAAACGTTCTTCGGGGCGAAAACT
CTCAAGGATCTTACCGCTGTTGAGATCCAGTTCGATGTAACCCACTCGTGCACCCAACTGATCTTCAGCA
TCTTTTACTTTCACCAGCGTTTCTGGGTGAGCAAAAACAGGAAGGCAAAATGCCGCAAAAAAGGGAATAA
GGGCGACACGGAAATGTTGAATACTCATACTCTTCCTTTTTCAATATTATTGAAGCATTTATCAGGGTTA
TTGTCTCATGAGCGGATACATATTTGAATGTATTTAGAAAAATAAACAAATAGGGGTTCCGCGCACATTT
CCCCGAAAAGTGCCACCTGACGTCGACGGATCGGGAGATCTCCCGATCCCCTATGGTGCACTCTCAGTAC
AATCTGCTCTGATGCCGCATAGTTAAGCCAGTATCTGCTCCCTGCTTGTGTGTTGGAGGTCGCTGAGTAG
TGCGCGAGCAAAATTTAAGCTACAACAAGGCAAGGCTTGACCGACAATTGCATGAAGAATCTGCTTAGGG
TTAGGCGTTTTGCGCTGCTTCGCGATGTACGGGCCAGATATACGCGTT
